>Addgene plasmid #174854 | HEK3_pegF_44bp | addgene full sequence | sequence record 342871 | Addgene NGS Result
GAGGGCCTATTTCCCATGATTCCTTCATATTTGCATATACGATACAAGGCTGTTAGAGAGATAATTAGAA
TTAATTTGACTGTAAACACAAAGATATTAGTACAAAATACGTGACGTAGAAAGTAATAATTTCTTGGGTA
GTTTGCAGTTTTAAAATTATGTTTTAAAATGGACTATCATATGCTTACCGTAACTTGAAAGTATTTCGAT
TTCTTGGCTTTATATATCTTGTGGAAAGGACGAAACACCGGCCCAGACTGAGCACGTGAGTTTTAGAGCT
AGAAATAGCAAGTTAAAATAAGGCTAGTCCGTTATCAACTTGAAAAAGTGGGACCGAGTCGGTGCCACTT
ATCGTCGTCATCCTTGTAATCATTACCCTGTTATCCCTACGTGCTCAGTCTGTTTTTTTAAGCTTGGGCC
GCTCGAGGTACCTCTCTACATATGACATGTGAGCAAAAGGCCAGCAAAAGGCCAGGAACCGTAAAAAGGC
CGCGTTGCTGGCGTTTTTCCATAGGCTCCGCCCCCCTGACGAGCATCACAAAAATCGACGCTCAAGTCAG
AGGTGGCGAAACCCGACAGGACTATAAAGATACCAGGCGTTTCCCCCTGGAAGCTCCCTCGTGCGCTCTC
CTGTTCCGACCCTGCCGCTTACCGGATACCTGTCCGCCTTTCTCCCTTCGGGAAGCGTGGCGCTTTCTCA
TAGCTCACGCTGTAGGTATCTCAGTTCGGTGTAGGTCGTTCGCTCCAAGCTGGGCTGTGTGCACGAACCC
CCCGTTCAGCCCGACCGCTGCGCCTTATCCGGTAACTATCGTCTTGAGTCCAACCCGGTAAGACACGACT
TATCGCCACTGGCAGCAGCCACTGGTAACAGGATTAGCAGAGCGAGGTATGTAGGCGGTGCTACAGAGTT
CTTGAAGTGGTGGCCTAACTACGGCTACACTAGAAGAACAGTATTTGGTATCTGCGCTCTGCTGAAGCCA
GTTACCTTCGGAAAAAGAGTTGGTAGCTCTTGATCCGGCAAACAAACCACCGCTGGTAGCGGTGGTTTTT
TTGTTTGCAAGCAGCAGATTACGCGCAGAAAAAAAGGATCTCAAGAAGATCCTTTGATCTTTTCTACGGG
GTCTGACGCTCAGTGGAACGAAAACTCACGTTAAGGGATTTTGGTCATGAGATTATCAAAAAGGATCTTC
ACCTAGATCCTTTTAAATTAAAAATGAAGTTTTAAATCAATCTAAAGTATATATGAGTAAACTTGGTCTG
ACAGTTACCAATGCTTAATCAGTGAGGCACCTATCTCAGCGATCTGTCTATTTCGTTCATCCATAGTTGC
CTGACTCCCCGTCGTGTAGATAACTACGATACGGGAGGGCTTACCATCTGGCCCCAGTGCTGCAATGATA
CCGCGAGATCCACGCTCACCGGCTCCAGATTTATCAGCAATAAACCAGCCAGCCGGAAGGGCCGAGCGCA
GAAGTGGTCCTGCAACTTTATCCGCCTCCATCCAGTCTATTAATTGTTGCCGGGAAGCTAGAGTAAGTAG
TTCGCCAGTTAATAGTTTGCGCAACGTTGTTGCCATTGCTACAGGCATCGTGGTGTCACGCTCGTCGTTT
GGTATGGCTTCATTCAGCTCCGGTTCCCAACGATCAAGGCGAGTTACATGATCCCCCATGTTGTGCAAAA
AAGCGGTTAGCTCCTTCGGTCCTCCGATCGTTGTCAGAAGTAAGTTGGCCGCAGTGTTATCACTCATGGT
TATGGCAGCACTGCATAATTCTCTTACTGTCATGCCATCCGTAAGATGCTTTTCTGTGACTGGTGAGTAC
TCAACCAAGTCATTCTGAGAATAGTGTATGCGGCGACCGAGTTGCTCTTGCCCGGCGTCAATACGGGATA
ATACCGCGCCACATAGCAGAACTTTAAAAGTGCTCATCATTGGAAAACGTTCTTCGGGGCGAAAACTCTC
AAGGATCTTACCGCTGTTGAGATCCAGTTCGATGTAACCCACTCGTGCACCCAACTGATCTTCAGCATCT
TTTACTTTCACCAGCGTTTCTGGGTGAGCAAAAACAGGAAGGCAAAATGCCGCAAAAAAGGGAATAAGGG
CGACACGGAAATGTTGAATACTCATACTCTTCCTTTTTCAATATTATTGAAGCATTTATCAGGGTTATTG
TCTCATGAGCGGATACATATTTGAATGTATTTAGAAAAATAAACAAATAGGGGTTCCGCGCACATTTCCC
CGAAAAGTGCCACCTGACGTCGCTAGCTGTACAAAAAAGCAGGCTTTAAAGGAACCAATTCAGTCGACTG
GATCCGGTACCAAGGTCGGGCAGGAA
Features (pLannotate 1.2.2; 7 found; start..end, strand, type, name):
      1..241     +  promoter       U6 promoter: RNA polymerase III promoter for human U6 snRNA
    270..345     +  misc_RNA       gRNA scaffold: guide RNA scaffold for the Streptococcus pyogenes CRISPR/Cas9 system
    348..371     -  CDS            3xFLAG (fragment): three tandem FLAG® epitope tags
    506..1094    -  rep_origin     ori: high-copy-number ColE1/pMB1/pBR322/pUC origin of replication
   1265..2125    -  CDS            AmpR: β-lactamase; bla; confers resistance to ampicillin, carbenicillin, and related antibiotics
   2126..2230    -  promoter       AmpR promoter: bla
   2268..2285    +  protein_bind   attB1 (fragment): mutant version of attB; recombination site for the Gateway® BP reaction BP Clonase™
