[The description below was written by a language model from this plasmid's Addgene catalogue record and pLannotate feature annotations shown in this document.]
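Description:
HEK3_pegF_44bp is a compact (about 2.3 kb) mammalian expression plasmid built on a pU6 backbone that produces a single prime editing guide RNA (pegRNA) in transfected cells. It is propagated in E. coli as a high-copy plasmid through a ColE1/pUC-type origin and selected with ampicillin via a β-lactamase gene driven by its native bla promoter. No mammalian selection marker or reporter is annotated, so the plasmid serves only as an RNA expression unit and must be supplied together with a separate source of prime editor protein.

The payload is a 154-bp synthetic insert, introduced by Gibson assembly downstream of the human U6 RNA polymerase III promoter. The short gap between the promoter and the annotated Streptococcus pyogenes Cas9 gRNA scaffold corresponds to the spacer position, and the sequence following the scaffold would be the pegRNA 3′ extension, which in a pegRNA carries the reverse-transcription template and primer binding site. A short reverse-strand hit to a 3xFLAG fragment falls within this extension. Since no protein is expressed from this Pol III transcript, the hit probably reflects similarity to the templated insertion sequence rather than a functional epitope tag, although the record does not say what the 44-bp insertion encodes. The small attB1 fragment in the backbone likewise appears to be a partial match with no stated function.

According to the record, this is the "forward" pegRNA, named for the HEK3 locus, and it mediates a 991-bp genomic deletion with simultaneous insertion of a 44-bp sequence. This implies use alongside a paired partner pegRNA in experiments on deleting and replacing long genomic sequences by prime editing.
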