Addgene plasmid #174854: HEK3_pegF_44bp
Purpose: Express forward pegRNA mediating 991-bp deletion and 44-bp insertion
Depositing lab: Wen Xue. Depositing organization: University of Massachusetts, Worcester. Publication: Deletion and replacement of long genomic sequences using prime editing. Jiang T, Zhang XO, Weng Z, Xue W. Nat Biotechnol. 2021 Oct 14. pii: 10.1038/s41587-021-01026-y. doi: 10.1038/s41587-021-01026-y. PubMed 34650270.
Backbone
  Vector backbone: pU6
  Total vector size (bp): 2336
  Vector type: Mammalian Expression
Growth in bacteria
  Bacterial resistance: Ampicillin, 100 μg/mL
  Growth temperature: 37°C
  Growth strain: DH5alpha
  Copy number: High Copy
Gene/Insert
  Gene/Insert name: HEK3_pegF_44bp insertion
  Species: Synthetic
  Insert size (bp): 154
  Promoter: U6
  Cloning method: Gibson Cloning
  Sequencing primers: 5′ GACTATCATATGCTTACCGT
Terms and licenses: Academic/Nonprofit Terms; Industry Terms: Not Available to Industry
How to cite: HEK3_pegF_44bp was a gift from Wen Xue (Addgene plasmid # 174854 ; http://n2t.net/addgene:174854 ; RRID:Addgene_174854)
